Addgene plasmid #161249: pDONR221-SLC38A10_STOP
Purpose: Gateway entry clone with codon-optimized ORF sequence for subcloning into custom expression vectors. Contains a STOP codon at the end of the codon-optimized ORF sequence.
Depositing lab: RESOLUTE Consortium & Giulio Superti-Furga. Depositing organization: CeMM Research Center for Molecular Medicine. Publication: The RESOLUTE consortium: unlocking SLC transporters for drug discovery. Superti-Furga G, Lackner D, Wiedmer T, Ingles-Prieto A, Barbosa B, Girardi E, Goldmann U, Gurtl B, Klavins K, Klimek C, Lindinger S, Lineiro-Retes E, Muller AC, Onstein S, Redinger G, Reil D, Sedlyarov V, Wolf G, Crawford M, Everley R, ... Steppan CM. Nat Rev Drug Discov. 2020 Jul;19(7):429-430. doi: 10.1038/d41573-020-00056-6. PubMed 32265506.
Backbone
  Vector backbone: pDONR221
  Backbone manufacturer: ThermoFisher Scientific
  Backbone size w/o insert (bp): 2550
  Vector type: Mammalian Expression
Growth in bacteria
  Bacterial resistance: Kanamycin, 50 μg/mL
  Growth temperature: 37°C
  Growth strain: NEB Stable
  Copy number: High Copy
Gene/Insert
  Gene/Insert name: SLC38A10 (alt name: MGC15523, PP1744)
  Species: H. sapiens (human)
  Insert size (bp): 3360
  Entrez Gene: SLC38A10 (a.k.a. PP1744)
  Cloning method: Gateway Cloning
  Sequencing primers: 5′ M13-fwd; 3′ M13-rev
Terms and licenses: Academic/Nonprofit Terms; Industry Terms
Depositor comments: This plasmid contains a STOP codon at the end of the codon-optimized ORF. For the version of this plasmid that does not contain a STOP codon, please see Addgene plasmid 132083 For more information on the full Resolute plasmid collection, please see www.addgene.org/depositor-collections/re-solute/. Please provide your feedback on this plasmid to the RESOLUTE consortium by filling out their RESOLUTE repository feedback form: https://forms.office.com/Pages/ResponsePage.aspx?id=0e05yklzmkS7rjFGQL4N7z4feCLQvEJAmVcOCM_u885UN1JJRko0Ukg4TVQwNTZLOUxPQVJWT1NHUCQlQCN0PWcu
How to cite: pDONR221-SLC38A10_STOP was a gift from RESOLUTE Consortium & Giulio Superti-Furga (Addgene plasmid # 161249 ; http://n2t.net/addgene:161249 ; RRID:Addgene_161249)
