[The description below was written by a language model from this plasmid's Addgene catalogue record and pLannotate feature annotations shown in this document.]
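Description:
pDONR221-SLC38A10_STOP is a Gateway entry clone built on the pDONR221 backbone and carrying a codon-optimized open reading frame for human SLC38A10, a solute carrier annotated as a putative sodium-dependent amino acid/proton antiporter. The plasmid is about 5.9 kb, with an insert of roughly 3.4 kb. It is propagated in E. coli from a high-copy ColE1/pUC-type origin and selected with kanamycin through an aminoglycoside phosphotransferase (KanR) gene. Although the catalogue lists the vector type as mammalian expression, the feature table shows no eukaryotic promoter or polyadenylation signal. The construct therefore serves as a donor of the ORF rather than as an expression plasmid in its own right.

The SLC38A10 coding sequence sits between attL1 and attL2 sites, the recombination sites used by LR Clonase to move an insert directionally into any attR-containing destination vector. The promoter, tags and host range are then supplied by the chosen destination vector. This version retains a STOP codon at the end of the ORF, so it suits untagged or N-terminally tagged expression, since translation will not read through into a C-terminal fusion. A companion clone without the stop codon exists for that purpose. Other annotated elements are standard backbone features: rrnB T1 and T2 terminators upstream of the cassette that insulate it from read-through transcription, a T7 promoter adjacent to attL2 and oriented toward the insert, and short lacI and lacZα remnants with no evident functional role. The plasmid belongs to a consortium collection of SLC transporter clones intended for subcloning into custom expression vectors for transporter research and drug discovery.
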