Features (pLannotate 1.2.2; 10 found; start..end, strand, type, name):
      1..100     +  protein_bind   attL1: mutant version of attL; recombination site for the Gateway® LR reaction LR Clonase™
    106..3462    +  CDS            SLC38A10: S38AA_HUMAN - Experimental evidence at protein level: Swiss-Prot protein existence level 1. Putative sodium-dependent amino acid/proton antiporter. From Homo sapiens (Human).
   3467..3566    -  protein_bind   attL2: mutant version of attL; recombination site for the Gateway® LR reaction LR Clonase™
   3584..3602    -  promoter       T7 promoter: promoter for bacteriophage T7 RNA polymerase
   3736..4545    +  CDS            KanR: aminoglycoside phosphotransferase; aph(3')-Ia; confers resistance to kanamycin in bacteria or G418 (Geneticin®) in eukaryotes
   4692..5280    +  rep_origin     ori: high-copy-number ColE1/pMB1/pBR322/pUC origin of replication
   5463..5555    +  CDS            lacI (fragment): lac repressor; lacI; The lac repressor binds to the lac operator to inhibit transcription in E. coli. This inhibition can be relieved by adding lactose or isopropyl-β-D-thiogalactopyranoside (IPTG).
   5610..5637    -  terminator     rrnB T2 terminator: transcription terminator T2 from the E. coli rrnB gene
   5769..5812    +  terminator     rrnB T1 terminator: Escherichia coli rrnB; transcription terminator T1 from the E. coli rrnB gene
   5859..5895    -  CDS            lacZα (fragment): LacZα fragment of β-galactosidase; lacZ fragment
>Addgene plasmid #161249 | pDONR221-SLC38A10_STOP | addgene full sequence | sequence record 337935 | Addgene NGS Result
CAAATAATGATTTTATTTTGACTGATAGTGACCTGTTCGTTGCAACACATTGATGAGCAATGCTTTTTTA
TAATGCCAACTTTGTACAAAAAAGCAGGCTCCACCATGACCGCAGCAGCAGCAAGCAACTGGGGACTGAT
CACAAACATCGTGAATTCTATCGTGGGCGTGAGCGTGCTGACCATGCCCTTCTGCTTTAAGCAGTGTGGA
ATCGTGCTGGGCGCCCTGCTGCTGGTGTTTTGCTCTTGGATGACCCACCAGAGCTGTATGTTCCTGGTGA
AGTCTGCCAGCCTGTCCAAGCGGAGAACATACGCCGGCCTGGCCTTTCATGCGTATGGAAAGGCGGGGAA
GATGCTGGTGGAGACCAGCATGATCGGCCTGATGCTGGGCACATGCATCGCCTTCTATGTGGTCATCGGC
GACCTGGGCTCCAACTTCTTTGCCAGACTGTTCGGCTTTCAAGTGGGCGGCACCTTCAGGATGTTTCTGC
TGTTCGCCGTGAGCCTGTGCATCGTGCTGCCTCTGTCCCTGCAGAGAAATATGATGGCCTCTATCCAGTC
TTTTAGCGCCATGGCCCTGCTGTTCTACACAGTGTTCATGTTTGTGATCGTGCTGAGCTCCCTGAAGCAC
GGCCTGTTTAGCGGCCAGTGGCTGAGGCGCGTGTCCTATGTGCGCTGGGAGGGCGTGTTCCGGTGCATCC
CAATCTTTGGCATGTCCTTCGCCTGTCAGTCTCAGGTGCTGCCCACCTACGACAGCCTGGATGAGCCTTC
CGTGAAGACAATGTCTAGCATCTTTGCCTCCTCTCTGAATGTGGTGACCACATTCTACGTGATGGTGGGC
TTCTTTGGCTATGTGAGCTTTACCGAGGCCACAGCCGGCAACGTGCTGATGCACTTCCCCTCCAATCTGG
TGACCGAGATGCTGCGGGTGGGCTTTATGATGTCTGTGGCCGTGGGCTTCCCCATGATGATCCTGCCTTG
CAGACAGGCCCTGTCCACCCTGCTGTGCGAGCAGCAGCAGAAGGACGGCACATTTGCCGCAGGAGGATAT
ATGCCACCTCTGCGGTTTAAGGCCCTGACCCTGAGCGTGGTGTTCGGCACAATGGTGGGCGGCATCCTGA
TCCCAAACGTGGAGACCATCCTGGGACTGACCGGAGCAACAATGGGATCCCTGATCTGCTTCATCTGTCC
CGCCCTGATCTACAAGAAGATCCACAAGAATGCCCTGAGCTCCCAGGTGGTGCTGTGGGTGGGACTGGGC
GTGCTGGTGGTGAGCACAGTGACCACACTGTCCGTGTCTGAGGAAGTGCCAGAGGATCTGGCAGAGGAGG
CACCAGGAGGCAGACTGGGCGAGGCAGAGGGACTGATGAAGGTGGAGGCAGCCAGGCTGTCCGCCCAGGA
CCCAGTGGTGGCAGTGGCAGAGGATGGCCGCGAGAAGCCAAAGCTGCCAAAGGAGAGGGAGGAGCTGGAG
CAGGCCCAGATCAAGGGACCTGTGGACGTGCCAGGAAGGGAGGATGGCAAGGAGGCACCTGAGGAGGCAC
AGCTGGACAGGCCAGGCCAGGGCATCGCCGTGCCCGTGGGCGAGGCCCACAGACACGAGCCACCCGTGCC
TCACGATAAGGTGGTGGTGGACGAGGGACAGGATAGGGAGGTGCCAGAGGAGAACAAGCCTCCATCTAGG
CACGCAGGAGGCAAGGCACCAGGAGTGCAGGGCCAGATGGCCCCCCCTCTGCCAGACAGCGAGAGGGAGA
AGCAGGAGCCTGAGCAGGGCGAAGTGGGCAAGCGGCCAGGACAGGCACAGGCCCTGGAGGAGGCAGGCGA
CCTGCCTGAGGATCCACAGAAGGTGCCTGAGGCAGATGGACAGCCAGCAGTGCAGCCTGCAAAGGAGGAC
CTGGGACCAGGCGATAGAGGACTGCACCCAAGGCCTCAGGCCGTGCTGTCCGAGCAGCAGAACGGACTGG
CAGTGGGAGGAGGAGAGAAGGCCAAGGGAGGACCACCACCTGGAAATGCAGCAGGCGACACCGGCCAGCC
AGCCGAGGACTCTGATCACGGCGGCAAGCCACCACTGCCAGCAGAGAAGCCAGCACCAGGACCTGGCCTG
CCTCCAGAGCCAAGGGAGCAGAGGGATGTGGAGAGGGCAGGAGGAAATCAGGCAGCAAGCCAGCTGGAGG
AGGCAGGACGCGCCGAGATGCTGGACCACGCCGTGCTGCTGCAGGTCATCAAGGAGCAGCAGGTGCAGCA
GAAGCGGCTGCTGGATCAGCAGGAGAAGCTGCTGGCCGTGATCGAGGAGCAGCACAAGGAGATCCACCAG
CAGAGGCAGGAGGACGAGGAGGATAAGCCAAGGCAGGTGGAGGTGCACCAGGAGCCAGGAGCAGCAGTGC
CAAGGGGACAGGAGGCACCTGAGGGCAAGGCAAGGGAGACCGTGGAGAACCTGCCACCTCTGCCACTGGA
CCCTGTGCTGAGGGCACCAGGAGGCCGGCCAGCACCCTCCCAGGATCTGAATCAGAGAAGCCTGGAGCAC
TCCGAGGGCCCTGTGGGCAGGGACCCAGCAGGACCACCTGACGGAGGACCAGATACCGAGCCCAGAGCAG
CACAGGCAAAGCTGAGGGACGGACAGAAGGATGCAGCACCAAGGGCAGCCGGCACAGTGAAGGAGCTGCC
AAAGGGACCAGAGCAGGTGCCTGTGCCAGATCCAGCAAGAGAGGCAGGAGGACCAGAGGAGAGGCTGGCA
GAGGAGTTCCCTGGACAGTCCCAGGACGTGACCGGAGGCTCTCAGGATCGCAAGAAGCCTGGCAAGGAGG
TGGCAGCAACCGGCACATCCATCCTGAAGGAGGCAAACTGGCTGGTGGCAGGACCAGGAGCAGAGACAGG
CGACCCTCGCATGAAGCCAAAGCAGGTGTCTCGGGACCTGGGCCTGGCCGCCGATCTGCCAGGAGGAGCA
GAGGGAGCAGCAGCACAGCCTCAGGCCGTGCTGAGACAGCCAGAGCTGAGAGTGATCTCTGACGGAGAGC
AGGGAGGACAGCAGGGACACAGGCTGGATCACGGCGGCCACCTGGAGATGAGAAAGGCAAGGGGAGGCGA
CCACGTGCCCGTGAGCCACGAGCAGCCTAGGGGAGGCGAGGATGCCGCCGTGCAGGAGCCTAGACAGAGG
CCTGAGCCAGAGCTGGGCCTGAAGAGGGCAGTGCCAGGAGGACAGAGGCCTGACAACGCCAAGCCAAATC
GGGATCTGAAGCTGCAGGCAGGAAGCGACCTGCGGAGAAGGCGCCGGGATCTGGGACCTCACGCAGAGGG
ACAGCTGGCACCAAGAGACGGCGTGATCATCGGCCTGAACCCCCTGCCTGACGTGCAAGTGAATGATCTG
AGAGGCGCCCTGGATGCACAGCTGAGGCAGGCAGCAGGAGGCGCCCTGCAGGTGGTGCACTCTCGCCAGC
TGCGGCAGGCCCCCGGCCCTCCAGAGGAGAGCTAAGACCCAGCTTTCTTGTACAAAGTTGGCATTATAAG
AAAGCATTGCTTATCAATTTGTTGCAACGAACAGGTCACTATCAGTCAAAATAAAATCATTATTTGCCAT
CCAGCTGATATCCCCTATAGTGAGTCGTATTACATGGTCATAGCTGTTTCCTGGCAGCTCTGGCCCGTGT
CTCAAAATCTCTGATGTTACATTGCACAAGATAAAAATATATCATCATGAACAATAAAACTGTCTGCTTA
CATAAACAGTAATACAAGGGGTGTTATGAGCCATATTCAACGGGAAACGTCGAGGCCGCGATTAAATTCC
AACATGGATGCTGATTTATATGGGTATAAATGGGCTCGCGATAATGTCGGGCAATCAGGTGCGACAATCT
ATCGCTTGTATGGGAAGCCCGATGCGCCAGAGTTGTTTCTGAAACATGGCAAAGGTAGCGTTGCCAATGA
TGTTACAGATGAGATGGTCAGACTAAACTGGCTGACGGAATTTATGCCTCTTCCGACCATCAAGCATTTT
ATCCGTACTCCTGATGATGCATGGTTACTCACCACTGCGATCCCCGGAAAAACAGCATTCCAGGTATTAG
AAGAATATCCTGATTCAGGTGAAAATATTGTTGATGCGCTGGCAGTGTTCCTGCGCCGGTTGCATTCGAT
TCCTGTTTGTAATTGTCCTTTTAACAGCGATCGCGTATTTCGTCTCGCTCAGGCGCAATCACGAATGAAT
AACGGTTTGGTTGATGCGAGTGATTTTGATGACGAGCGTAATGGCTGGCCTGTTGAACAAGTCTGGAAAG
AAATGCATAAACTTTTGCCATTCTCACCGGATTCAGTCGTCACTCATGGTGATTTCTCACTTGATAACCT
TATTTTTGACGAGGGGAAATTAATAGGTTGTATTGATGTTGGACGAGTCGGAATCGCAGACCGATACCAG
GATCTTGCCATCCTATGGAACTGCCTCGGTGAGTTTTCTCCTTCATTACAGAAACGGCTTTTTCAAAAAT
ATGGTATTGATAATCCTGATATGAATAAATTGCAGTTTCATTTGATGCTCGATGAGTTTTTCTAATCAGA
ATTGGTTAATTGGTTGTAACACTGGCAGAGCATTACGCTGACTTGACGGGACGGCGCAAGCTCATGACCA
AAATCCCTTAACGTGAGTTACGCGTCGTTCCACTGAGCGTCAGACCCCGTAGAAAAGATCAAAGGATCTT
CTTGAGATCCTTTTTTTCTGCGCGTAATCTGCTGCTTGCAAACAAAAAAACCACCGCTACCAGCGGTGGT
TTGTTTGCCGGATCAAGAGCTACCAACTCTTTTTCCGAAGGTAACTGGCTTCAGCAGAGCGCAGATACCA
AATACTGTTCTTCTAGTGTAGCCGTAGTTAGGCCACCACTTCAAGAACTCTGTAGCACCGCCTACATACC
TCGCTCTGCTAATCCTGTTACCAGTGGCTGCTGCCAGTGGCGATAAGTCGTGTCTTACCGGGTTGGACTC
AAGACGATAGTTACCGGATAAGGCGCAGCGGTCGGGCTGAACGGGGGGTTCGTGCACACAGCCCAGCTTG
GAGCGAACGACCTACACCGAACTGAGATACCTACAGCGTGAGCTATGAGAAAGCGCCACGCTTCCCGAAG
GGAGAAAGGCGGACAGGTATCCGGTAAGCGGCAGGGTCGGAACAGGAGAGCGCACGAGGGAGCTTCCAGG
GGGAAACGCCTGGTATCTTTATAGTCCTGTCGGGTTTCGCCACCTCTGACTTGAGCGTCGATTTTTGTGA
TGCTCGTCAGGGGGGCGGAGCCTATGGAAAAACGCCAGCAACGCGGCCTTTTTACGGTTCCTGGCCTTTT
GCTGGCCTTTTGCTCACATGTTCTTTCCTGCGTTATCCCCTGATTCTGTGGATAACCGTATTACCGCCTT
TGAGTGAGCTGATACCGCTCGCCGCAGCCGAACGACCGAGCGCAGCGAGTCAGTGAGCGAGGAAGCGGAA
GAGCGCCCAATACGCAAACCGCCTCTCCCCGCGCGTTGGCCGATTCATTAATGCAGCTGGCACGACAGGT
TTCCCGACTGGAAAGCGGGCAGTGAGCGCAACGCAATTAATACGCGTACCGCTAGCCAGGAAGAGTTTGT
AGAAACGCAAAAAGGCCATCCGTCAGGATGGCCTTCTGCTTAGTTTGATGCCTGGCAGTTTATGGCGGGC
GTCCTGCCCGCCACCCTCCGGGCCGTTGCTTCACAACGTTCAAATCCGCTCCCGGCGGATTTGTCCTACT
CAGGAGAGCGTTCACCGACAAACAACAGATAAAACGAAAGGCCCAGTCTTCCGACTGAGCCTTTCGTTTT
ATTTGATGCCTGGCAGTTCCCTACTCTCGCGTTAACGCTAGCATGGATGTTTTCCCAGTCACGACGTTGT
AAAACGACGGCCAGTCTTAAGCTCGGGCCC
