>Addgene plasmid #161249 | pDONR221-SLC38A10_STOP | depositor partial sequence | sequence record 312433 | Codon-optimized ORF of SLC38A10
ATGACCGCAGCAGCAGCAAGCAACTGGGGACTGATCACAAACATCGTGAATTCTATCGTGGGCGTGAGCG
TGCTGACCATGCCCTTCTGCTTTAAGCAGTGTGGAATCGTGCTGGGCGCCCTGCTGCTGGTGTTTTGCTC
TTGGATGACCCACCAGAGCTGTATGTTCCTGGTGAAGTCTGCCAGCCTGTCCAAGCGGAGAACATACGCC
GGCCTGGCCTTTCATGCGTATGGAAAGGCGGGGAAGATGCTGGTGGAGACCAGCATGATCGGCCTGATGC
TGGGCACATGCATCGCCTTCTATGTGGTCATCGGCGACCTGGGCTCCAACTTCTTTGCCAGACTGTTCGG
CTTTCAAGTGGGCGGCACCTTCAGGATGTTTCTGCTGTTCGCCGTGAGCCTGTGCATCGTGCTGCCTCTG
TCCCTGCAGAGAAATATGATGGCCTCTATCCAGTCTTTTAGCGCCATGGCCCTGCTGTTCTACACAGTGT
TCATGTTTGTGATCGTGCTGAGCTCCCTGAAGCACGGCCTGTTTAGCGGCCAGTGGCTGAGGCGCGTGTC
CTATGTGCGCTGGGAGGGCGTGTTCCGGTGCATCCCAATCTTTGGCATGTCCTTCGCCTGTCAGTCTCAG
GTGCTGCCCACCTACGACAGCCTGGATGAGCCTTCCGTGAAGACAATGTCTAGCATCTTTGCCTCCTCTC
TGAATGTGGTGACCACATTCTACGTGATGGTGGGCTTCTTTGGCTATGTGAGCTTTACCGAGGCCACAGC
CGGCAACGTGCTGATGCACTTCCCCTCCAATCTGGTGACCGAGATGCTGCGGGTGGGCTTTATGATGTCT
GTGGCCGTGGGCTTCCCCATGATGATCCTGCCTTGCAGACAGGCCCTGTCCACCCTGCTGTGCGAGCAGC
AGCAGAAGGACGGCACATTTGCCGCAGGAGGATATATGCCACCTCTGCGGTTTAAGGCCCTGACCCTGAG
CGTGGTGTTCGGCACAATGGTGGGCGGCATCCTGATCCCAAACGTGGAGACCATCCTGGGACTGACCGGA
GCAACAATGGGATCCCTGATCTGCTTCATCTGTCCCGCCCTGATCTACAAGAAGATCCACAAGAATGCCC
TGAGCTCCCAGGTGGTGCTGTGGGTGGGACTGGGCGTGCTGGTGGTGAGCACAGTGACCACACTGTCCGT
GTCTGAGGAAGTGCCAGAGGATCTGGCAGAGGAGGCACCAGGAGGCAGACTGGGCGAGGCAGAGGGACTG
ATGAAGGTGGAGGCAGCCAGGCTGTCCGCCCAGGACCCAGTGGTGGCAGTGGCAGAGGATGGCCGCGAGA
AGCCAAAGCTGCCAAAGGAGAGGGAGGAGCTGGAGCAGGCCCAGATCAAGGGACCTGTGGACGTGCCAGG
AAGGGAGGATGGCAAGGAGGCACCTGAGGAGGCACAGCTGGACAGGCCAGGCCAGGGCATCGCCGTGCCC
GTGGGCGAGGCCCACAGACACGAGCCACCCGTGCCTCACGATAAGGTGGTGGTGGACGAGGGACAGGATA
GGGAGGTGCCAGAGGAGAACAAGCCTCCATCTAGGCACGCAGGAGGCAAGGCACCAGGAGTGCAGGGCCA
GATGGCCCCCCCTCTGCCAGACAGCGAGAGGGAGAAGCAGGAGCCTGAGCAGGGCGAAGTGGGCAAGCGG
CCAGGACAGGCACAGGCCCTGGAGGAGGCAGGCGACCTGCCTGAGGATCCACAGAAGGTGCCTGAGGCAG
ATGGACAGCCAGCAGTGCAGCCTGCAAAGGAGGACCTGGGACCAGGCGATAGAGGACTGCACCCAAGGCC
TCAGGCCGTGCTGTCCGAGCAGCAGAACGGACTGGCAGTGGGAGGAGGAGAGAAGGCCAAGGGAGGACCA
CCACCTGGAAATGCAGCAGGCGACACCGGCCAGCCAGCCGAGGACTCTGATCACGGCGGCAAGCCACCAC
TGCCAGCAGAGAAGCCAGCACCAGGACCTGGCCTGCCTCCAGAGCCAAGGGAGCAGAGGGATGTGGAGAG
GGCAGGAGGAAATCAGGCAGCAAGCCAGCTGGAGGAGGCAGGACGCGCCGAGATGCTGGACCACGCCGTG
CTGCTGCAGGTCATCAAGGAGCAGCAGGTGCAGCAGAAGCGGCTGCTGGATCAGCAGGAGAAGCTGCTGG
CCGTGATCGAGGAGCAGCACAAGGAGATCCACCAGCAGAGGCAGGAGGACGAGGAGGATAAGCCAAGGCA
GGTGGAGGTGCACCAGGAGCCAGGAGCAGCAGTGCCAAGGGGACAGGAGGCACCTGAGGGCAAGGCAAGG
GAGACCGTGGAGAACCTGCCACCTCTGCCACTGGACCCTGTGCTGAGGGCACCAGGAGGCCGGCCAGCAC
CCTCCCAGGATCTGAATCAGAGAAGCCTGGAGCACTCCGAGGGCCCTGTGGGCAGGGACCCAGCAGGACC
ACCTGACGGAGGACCAGATACCGAGCCCAGAGCAGCACAGGCAAAGCTGAGGGACGGACAGAAGGATGCA
GCACCAAGGGCAGCCGGCACAGTGAAGGAGCTGCCAAAGGGACCAGAGCAGGTGCCTGTGCCAGATCCAG
CAAGAGAGGCAGGAGGACCAGAGGAGAGGCTGGCAGAGGAGTTCCCTGGACAGTCCCAGGACGTGACCGG
AGGCTCTCAGGATCGCAAGAAGCCTGGCAAGGAGGTGGCAGCAACCGGCACATCCATCCTGAAGGAGGCA
AACTGGCTGGTGGCAGGACCAGGAGCAGAGACAGGCGACCCTCGCATGAAGCCAAAGCAGGTGTCTCGGG
ACCTGGGCCTGGCCGCCGATCTGCCAGGAGGAGCAGAGGGAGCAGCAGCACAGCCTCAGGCCGTGCTGAG
ACAGCCAGAGCTGAGAGTGATCTCTGACGGAGAGCAGGGAGGACAGCAGGGACACAGGCTGGATCACGGC
GGCCACCTGGAGATGAGAAAGGCAAGGGGAGGCGACCACGTGCCCGTGAGCCACGAGCAGCCTAGGGGAG
GCGAGGATGCCGCCGTGCAGGAGCCTAGACAGAGGCCTGAGCCAGAGCTGGGCCTGAAGAGGGCAGTGCC
AGGAGGACAGAGGCCTGACAACGCCAAGCCAAATCGGGATCTGAAGCTGCAGGCAGGAAGCGACCTGCGG
AGAAGGCGCCGGGATCTGGGACCTCACGCAGAGGGACAGCTGGCACCAAGAGACGGCGTGATCATCGGCC
TGAACCCCCTGCCTGACGTGCAAGTGAATGATCTGAGAGGCGCCCTGGATGCACAGCTGAGGCAGGCAGC
AGGAGGCGCCCTGCAGGTGGTGCACTCTCGCCAGCTGCGGCAGGCCCCCGGCCCTCCAGAGGAGAGCTAA
